Addgene plasmid #12778: DCT.VV.Orf90
Purpose: This plasmid was designed for screening purposes and may contain discrepancies relative to the current canonical GenBank version of the gene.
Depositing lab: Jack Bennink & Jon Yewdell. Depositing organization: National Institute of Allergy and Infectious Diseases (NIAID). Publication: Identification of poxvirus CD8+ T cell determinants to enable rational design and characterization of smallpox vaccines. Tscharke DC, Karupiah G, Zhou J, Palmore T, Irvine KR, Haeryfar SM, Williams S, Sidney J, Sette A, Bennink JR, Yewdell JW. J Exp Med. 2005 January 3; 201(1): 95–104. 10.1084/jem.20041912 PubMed 15623576.
Backbone
  Vector backbone: pcDNA 3.1D V5-His-TOPO
  Backbone manufacturer: Invitrogen
  Backbone size w/o insert (bp): 5514
  Vector type: Mammalian Expression
  Selectable markers: Neomycin (select with G418)
Growth in bacteria
  Bacterial resistance: Ampicillin, 100 μg/mL
  Growth temperature: 37°C
  Growth strain: DH5alpha
  Copy number: High Copy
Gene/Insert
  Gene/Insert name: VV.Orf90 (alt names: VV_WR_181; EEV glycoprotein, hemagglutinin)
  Species: Vaccinia Virus
  Insert size (bp): 945
  GenBank ID: 9791127
  Cloning method: Restriction Enzyme; 5′ cloning site BamHI (not destroyed); 3′ cloning site BamHI (not destroyed)
  Sequencing primers: 5′ Universal T7
Terms and licenses: Academic/Nonprofit Terms; Industry Terms: Not Available to Industry
Depositor comments: Please see the Vaccinia kit page ( https://www.addgene.org/vvorf/ ) for more information. The kit page contains the supplemental VVOrfData spreadsheet, which includes important information about this plasmid. The plasmid and insert names provided here relate only to this library. The name of the ORF (if present) in VACV strain Copenhagen and the name of the ORF (if annotated) in VACV strain WR sequence can be found in VVOrfData spreadsheet. Please note that the amino acid sequence given for each ORF in the spreadsheet may contain some errors. Additionally, changes from the expected sequence may be present in these plasmids. Please see Addgene's quality control sequence and sequencing notes in the VVOrfData spreadsheet before ordering this plasmid.
How to cite: DCT.VV.Orf90 was a gift from Jack Bennink & Jon Yewdell (Addgene plasmid # 12778 ; http://n2t.net/addgene:12778 ; RRID:Addgene_12778)
