[The description below was written by a language model from this plasmid's Addgene catalogue record.]
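Description:
DCT.VV.Orf90 is a mammalian expression plasmid built on the commercial pcDNA 3.1D V5-His-TOPO backbone (about 5.5 kb without insert) and carries a single vaccinia virus open reading frame. It is maintained in E. coli as a high-copy plasmid under ampicillin selection. The backbone also provides a neomycin resistance marker, so transfected mammalian cells can be selected with G418. The record does not list the promoter or other regulatory features. Vectors of this family normally drive the insert from the CMV immediate-early promoter, with an upstream T7 promoter site, which fits the T7 sequencing primer listed. They also offer C-terminal V5 and polyhistidine tags, but the record does not say whether this ORF is fused in frame to those tags.

The insert is roughly 945 bp, is named VV.Orf90 within its library, and is flanked by intact BamHI sites. It corresponds to VV_WR_181, annotated as the extracellular enveloped virus (EEV) glycoprotein, or hemagglutinin. The "Orf90" name applies only within this collection, and the equivalent ORF names in the Copenhagen and WR strains are given in the accompanying library spreadsheet.

The plasmid belongs to a kit of vaccinia ORF expression clones made for screening, in work that identified poxvirus CD8+ T cell determinants to support the design and characterization of smallpox vaccines. In that setting, individual viral proteins are expressed in transfected cells to test for recognition by virus-specific T cells. Because the clone was made for screening, the depositors caution that it may differ from the canonical GenBank sequence, and they advise checking the quality-control sequencing data before use.
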