>Addgene plasmid #12778 | DCT.VV.Orf90 | addgene partial sequence | sequence record 19173 | T7 5'-TAATACGACTCACTATAGGG-3'
AGCTCGGATCCAGTACCCTTCACCGAATTCCAGCTGACCACCATGACACGATTACCAATACTTTTGTTAC
TAATATCATTAGTATACGCTACACCTTTTCCTCAGACATCTAAAAAAATAGGTGATGATGCAACTCTATC
ATGTAATCGAAATAATACAAATGACTACGTTGTTATGAGTGCTTGGTATAAGGAGCCCAATTCCATTATT
CTTTTAGCTGCTAAAAGCGACGTCTTGTATTTTGATAATTATACCAAGGATAAAATATCTTACGACTCTC
CATACGATGATCTAGTTACAACTATCACAATTAAATCATTGACTGCTAGAGATGCCGGTACTTATGTATG
TGCATTCTTTATGACATCAACTACAAATGACACTGATAAAGTAGATTATGAAGAATACTCCACAGAGTTG
ATTGTAAATACAGATAGTGAATCGACTATAGACATAATACTATCTGGATCTACACATTCACCGGAAACTA
GTTCTAAGAAACCTGATTATATAGATAATTCTAATTGCTCGTCGGTATTCGAAATCGCGACTCCGGAACC
AATTACTGATAATGTAGAAGATCATACAGACACCGTCACATACACTAGTGATAGCATTAATACAGTAAGT
GCATCATCTGGAGAATCCACAACAGACGAGACTCCGGAACCAATTACTGATAAAGAAGATCATACAGTTA
CAGACACTGTCTCATACACTACAGTAA
